Addgene plasmid #120172: LAMP1-SBP-GFP
Purpose: Expresses a chimera of LAMP1, SBP tag and GFP (fluorescent tag)
Depositing lab: Juan Bonifacino. Depositing organization: National Institute of Child Health and Human Development (NICHD). Publication: Reversible association with motor proteins (RAMP): A streptavidin-based method to manipulate organelle positioning. Guardia CM, De Pace R, Sen A, Saric A, Jarnik M, Kolin DA, Kunwar A, Bonifacino JS. PLoS Biol. 2019 May 17;17(5):e3000279. doi: 10.1371/journal.pbio.3000279. eCollection 2019 May. PubMed 31100061.
Backbone
  Vector backbone: pEGFP-N1
  Backbone manufacturer: Clontech
  Backbone size w/o insert (bp): 4692
  Total vector size (bp): 6074
  Modifications to backbone: Contains mutation A206K for producing monomeric eGFP
  Vector type: Mammalian Expression
  Selectable markers: Neomycin (select with G418)
Growth in bacteria
  Bacterial resistance: Kanamycin, 50 μg/mL
  Growth temperature: 37°C
  Growth strain: DH5alpha
  Copy number: High Copy
Gene/Insert
  Gene/Insert name: Lysosomal-associated membrane protein 1 (alt name: LAMP1)
  Species: R. norvegicus (rat)
  Insert size (bp): 1382
  Entrez Gene: Lamp1 (a.k.a. LGP120)
  Promoter: CMV
  Tag / fusion protein: SBP (C terminal on insert); eGFP (C terminal on backbone)
  Cloning method: Gibson Cloning
  Sequencing primers: 5′ CMV fwd; 3′ EGFPN1 rev
Terms and licenses: Academic/Nonprofit Terms; Industry Terms: Not Available to Industry
How to cite: LAMP1-SBP-GFP was a gift from Juan Bonifacino (Addgene plasmid # 120172 ; http://n2t.net/addgene:120172 ; RRID:Addgene_120172)
