[The description below was written by a language model from this plasmid's Addgene catalogue record and pLannotate feature annotations shown in this document.]
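Description:
LAMP1-SBP-GFP is a mammalian expression plasmid of about 6.1 kb built on the Clontech pEGFP-N1 backbone. It encodes rat lysosome-associated membrane protein 1 (Lamp1) fused at its C terminus to a streptavidin-binding peptide (SBP) and then to a fluorescent protein. The fusion was assembled by Gibson cloning and is transcribed from the human cytomegalovirus immediate-early enhancer and promoter, with an SV40 polyadenylation signal terminating the transcript. The GFP is the mammalian codon-optimised enhanced variant carrying the A206K substitution, which makes it monomeric and reduces the chance that tag self-association will distort the behaviour of a membrane protein. The feature table annotates the LAMP1 coding region and mEGFP separately, with an unannotated gap between them. This gap is where the catalogue places the SBP tag and any linker, although the annotation does not call it out.

The plasmid is propagated in E. coli from a high-copy pUC-type origin, and an f1 origin is also present. A single Tn5 aminoglycoside phosphotransferase gene provides both selections: a bacterial promoter drives kanamycin resistance in bacteria, and the SV40 early promoter, paired with an HSV TK poly(A) signal, drives G418 resistance in mammalian cells. The short large T antigen, ble and bGH poly(A) fragments in the table are probably backbone remnants or partial matches rather than functional elements.

In LAMP1's known topology the C-terminal tail is cytosolic, so the tags should be exposed on the surface of lysosomes and late endosomes. The associated publication describes a streptavidin-based method for reversibly coupling organelles to motor proteins. This suggests the construct both labels lysosomes for imaging and provides an SBP handle for recruiting streptavidin-fused partners to manipulate organelle positioning.
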