Features (pLannotate 1.2.2; 15 found; start..end, strand, type, name):
     61..364     +  enhancer       CMV enhancer: human cytomegalovirus immediate early enhancer
    365..568     +  promoter       CMV promoter: human cytomegalovirus (CMV) immediate early promoter
    591..619     +  misc_feature   MCS (fragment): multiple cloning site
    626..1847    +  CDS            LAMP1 (fragment): rat lysosome-associated membrane glycoprotein 1
   2021..2740    +  CDS            mEGFP: enhanced GFP with monomerizing A206K mutation (Zacharias et al., 2002) mammalian codon-optimized
   2757..2840    +  CDS            large T antigen (fragment): large T antigen from SV40 (simian virus 40)
   2863..2984    +  polyA_signal   SV40 poly(A) signal: SV40 polyadenylation signal
   3018..3446    -  rep_origin     f1 ori (sequence partly withheld): f1 bacteriophage origin of replication; arrow indicates direction of (+) strand synthesis
   3473..3577    +  promoter       AmpR promoter: bla
   3579..3936    +  promoter       SV40 promoter: SV40 enhancer and early promoter
   3971..4765    +  CDS            NeoR/KanR: aminoglycoside phosphotransferase from Tn5; aph(3')-II (or nptII); confers resistance to neomycin, kanamycin, and G418 (Geneticin®)
   4786..4938    +  CDS            ble (fragment): BLE_KLEPN - Experimental evidence at protein level: Swiss-Prot protein existence level 1. Binding protein with a strong affinity to the bleomycin family of antibiotics. Binds to CL990; an antimitotic-antibiotic compound. From Klebsiella pneumoniae.
   4997..5044    +  polyA_signal   HSV TK poly(A) signal: herpes simplex virus thymidine kinase polyadenylation signal (Cole and Stacy, 1985)
   5135..5151    -  polyA_signal   bGH poly(A) signal (fragment): bovine growth hormone polyadenylation signal
   5373..5961    +  rep_origin     ori: high-copy-number ColE1/pMB1/pBR322/pUC origin of replication
>Addgene plasmid #120172 | LAMP1-SBP-GFP | addgene full sequence | sequence record 247518 | Addgene NGS Result
TAGTTATTAATAGTAATCAATTACGGGGTCATTAGTTCATAGCCCATATATGGAGTTCCGCGTTACATAA
CTTACGGTAAATGGCCCGCCTGGCTGACCGCCCAACGACCCCCGCCCATTGACGTCAATAATGACGTATG
TTCCCATAGTAACGCCAATAGGGACTTTCCATTGACGTCAATGGGTGGAGTATTTACGGTAAACTGCCCA
CTTGGCAGTACATCAAGTGTATCATATGCCAAGTACGCCCCCTATTGACGTCAATGACGGTAAATGGCCC
GCCTGGCATTATGCCCAGTACATGACCTTATGGGACTTTCCTACTTGGCAGTACATCTACGTATTAGTCA
TCGCTATTACCATGGTGATGCGGTTTTGGCAGTACATCAATGGGCGTGGATAGCGGTTTGACTCACGGGG
ATTTCCAAGTCTCCACCCCATTGACGTCAATGGGAGTTTGTTTTGGCACCAAAATCAACGGGACTTTCCA
AAATGTCGTAACAACTCCGCCCCATTGACGCAAATGGGCGGTAGGCGTGTACGGTGGGAGGTCTATATAA
GCAGAGCTGGTTTAGTGAACCGTCAGATCCGCTAGCGCTACCGGACTCAGATCTCGAGCGCCACCATGGC
GGCCCCGGGCGCCCGGCGGCCGCTGCTCCTGTTGCTGCTGGCAGGCCTTGCACACAGCGCCCCAGCACTG
TTCGAGGTGAAAGACAACAACGGCACAGCGTGTATAATGGCCAGCTTCTCTGCCTCCTTTCTGACCACCT
ATGAGGCTGGACATGTTTCTAAGGTCTCGAATATGACCCTGCCAGCCTCTGCAGAAGTCCTGAAGAATAG
CAGCTCTTGTGGTGAAAAGAATGCTTCTGAGCCCACCCTCGCAATCACCTTTGGAGAAGGATATTTACTG
AAACTCACCTTCACAAAAAACACAACACGTTACAGTGTCCAGCACATGTATTTCACATATAACCTGTCAG
ACACACAATTCTTTCCCAATGCCAGCTCCAAAGGGCCCGACACTGTGGATTCCACAACTGACATCAAGGC
AGACATCAACAAAACATACCGATGTGTCAGCGACATCAGGGTCTACATGAAGAATGTGACCATTGTGCTC
TGGGACGCTACTATCCAGGCCTACCTGCCGAGTAGCAACTTCAGCAAGGAAGAGACACGCTGCCCACAGG
ATCAACCTTCCCCAACTACTGGGCCACCCAGCCCCTCACCACCACTTGTGCCCACAAACCCCAGTGTGTC
CAAGTACAATGTGACTGGTGACAATGGAACCTGCCTGCTGGCCTCTATGGCACTGCAACTCAACATCACC
TACATGAAGAAGGACAACACGACTGTGACCAGAGCATTCAACATCAACCCAAGTGACAAATATAGTGGGA
CTTGCGGTGCCCAGTTGGTGACCCTGAAGGTGGGGAACAAGAGCAGAGTCCTGGAGCTGCAGTTTGGGAT
GAATGCCACTTCTAGCCTGTTTTTCCTGCAAGGAGTTCAGTTGAACATGACTCTTCCTGATGCCATAGAG
CCCACGTTCAGCACCTCCAACTATTCCCTGAAAGCTCTTCAGGCCAGTGTCGGCAACTCATACAAGTGCA
ACAGTGAGGAGCACATCTTTGTCAGCAAGGCGCTCGCCCTCAATGTCTTCAGCGTGCAAGTCCAGGCTTT
CAGGGTAGAAAGTGACAGGTTTGGGTCTGTGGAAGAGTGTGTACAGGACGGTAACAACATGCTGATCCCC
ATTGCTGTGGGCGGGGCCCTGGCAGGGCTGGTCCTCATCGTCCTCATCGCCTACCTCATCGGCAGGAAGA
GGAGTCACGCGGGCTATCAGACCATCTCGGAATTCGGCTCCACCGGCTCCACCGGCTCCACCGGCGCGGA
TCCGGACGAGAAGACCACTGGTTGGCGAGGTGGACACGTTGTTGAAGGACTGGCTGGGGAACTTGAACAA
CTTCGTGCACGACTGGAGCATCACCCACAAGGTCAACGTGAACCACGACCGGTCGCCACCATGGTGAGCA
AGGGCGAGGAGCTGTTCACCGGGGTGGTGCCCATCCTGGTCGAGCTGGACGGCGACGTAAACGGCCACAA
GTTCAGCGTGTCCGGCGAGGGCGAGGGCGATGCCACCTACGGCAAGCTGACCCTGAAGTTCATCTGCACC
ACCGGCAAGCTGCCCGTGCCCTGGCCCACCCTCGTGACCACCCTGACCTACGGCGTGCAGTGCTTCAGCC
GCTACCCCGACCACATGAAGCAGCACGACTTCTTCAAGTCCGCCATGCCCGAAGGCTACGTCCAGGAGCG
CACCATCTTCTTCAAGGACGACGGCAACTACAAGACCCGCGCCGAGGTGAAGTTCGAGGGCGACACCCTG
GTGAACCGCATCGAGCTGAAGGGCATCGACTTCAAGGAGGACGGCAACATCCTGGGGCACAAGCTGGAGT
ACAACTACAACAGCCACAACGTCTATATCATGGCCGACAAGCAGAAGAACGGCATCAAGGTGAACTTCAA
GATCCGCCACAACATCGAGGACGGCAGCGTGCAGCTCGCCGACCACTACCAGCAGAACACCCCCATCGGC
GACGGCCCCGTGCTGCTGCCCGACAACCACTACCTGAGCACCCAGTCCAAGCTGAGCAAAGACCCCAACG
AGAAGCGCGATCACATGGTCCTGCTGGAGTTCGTGACCGCCGCCGGGATCACTCTCGGCATGGACGAGCT
GTACAAGTAAAGCGGCCGCGACTCTAGATCATAATCAGCCATACCACATTTGTAGAGGTTTTACTTGCTT
TAAAAAACCTCCCACACCTCCCCCTGAACCTGAAACATAAAATGAATGCAATTGTTGTTGTTAACTTGTT
TATTGCAGCTTATAATGGTTACAAATAAAGCAATAGCATCACAAATTTCACAAATAAAGCATTTTTTTCA
CTGCATTCTAGTTGTGGTTTGTCCAAACTCATCAATGTATCTTAAGGCGTAAATTGTAAGCGTTAATATT
TTGTTAAAATTCGCGTTAAATTTTTGTTAAATCAGCTCATTTTTTAACCAATAGGCCGAAATCGGCAAAA
TCCCTTATAAATCAAAAGAATAGACCGAGATAGGGT
[37 nt withheld, positions 3117-3153]
AAAGAACGTGGACTCCAACGTCAAAGG
[49 nt withheld, positions 3181-3229]
T
[91 nt withheld, positions 3231-3321]
G
[124 nt withheld, positions 3323-3446]
CAGGTGGCACTTTTCGGGGAAATGTGCGCGGAACCCCTATTTGTTTATTTTTCTAAATACATTCAAATAT
GTATCCGCTCATGAGACAATAACCCTGATAAATGCTTCAATAATATTGAAAAAGGAAGAGTCCTGAGGCG
GAAAGAACCAGCTGTGGAATGTGTGTCAGTTAGGGTGTGGAAAGTCCCCAGGCTCCCCAGCAGGCAGAAG
TATGCAAAGCATGCATCTCAATTAGTCAGCAACCAGGTGTGGAAAGTCCCCAGGCTCCCCAGCAGGCAGA
AGTATGCAAAGCATGCATCTCAATTAGTCAGCAACCATAGTCCCGCCCCTAACTCCGCCCATCCCGCCCC
TAACTCCGCCCAGTTCCGCCCATTCTCCGCCCCATGGCTGACTAATTTTTTTTATTTATGCAGAGGCCGA
GGCCGCCTCGGCCTCTGAGCTATTCCAGAAGTAGTGAGGAGGCTTTTTTGGAGGCCTAGGCTTTTGCAAA
GATCGATCAAGAGACAGGATGAGGATCGTTTCGCATGATTGAACAAGATGGATTGCACGCAGGTTCTCCG
GCCGCTTGGGTGGAGAGGCTATTCGGCTATGACTGGGCACAACAGACAATCGGCTGCTCTGATGCCGCCG
TGTTCCGGCTGTCAGCGCAGGGGCGCCCGGTTCTTTTTGTCAAGACCGACCTGTCCGGTGCCCTGAATGA
ACTGCAAGACGAGGCAGCGCGGCTATCGTGGCTGGCCACGACGGGCGTTCCTTGCGCAGCTGTGCTCGAC
GTTGTCACTGAAGCGGGAAGGGACTGGCTGCTATTGGGCGAAGTGCCGGGGCAGGATCTCCTGTCATCTC
ACCTTGCTCCTGCCGAGAAAGTATCCATCATGGCTGATGCAATGCGGCGGCTGCATACGCTTGATCCGGC
TACCTGCCCATTCGACCACCAAGCGAAACATCGCATCGAGCGAGCACGTACTCGGATGGAAGCCGGTCTT
GTCGATCAGGATGATCTGGACGAAGAGCATCAGGGGCTCGCGCCAGCCGAACTGTTCGCCAGGCTCAAGG
CGAGCATGCCCGACGGCGAGGATCTCGTCGTGACCCATGGCGATGCCTGCTTGCCGAATATCATGGTGGA
AAATGGCCGCTTTTCTGGATTCATCGACTGTGGCCGGCTGGGTGTGGCGGACCGCTATCAGGACATAGCG
TTGGCTACCCGTGATATTGCTGAAGAGCTTGGCGGCGAATGGGCTGACCGCTTCCTCGTGCTTTACGGTA
TCGCCGCTCCCGATTCGCAGCGCATCGCCTTCTATCGCCTTCTTGACGAGTTCTTCTGAGCGGGACTCTG
GGGTTCGAAATGACCGACCAAGCGACGCCCAACCTGCCATCACGAGATTTCGATTCCACCGCCGCCTTCT
ATGAAAGGTTGGGCTTCGGAATCGTTTTCCGGGACGCCGGCTGGATGATCCTCCAGCGCGGGGATCTCAT
GCTGGAGTTCTTCGCCCACCCTAGGGGGAGGCTAACTGAAACACGGAAGGAGACAATACCGGAAGGAACC
CGCGCTATGACGGCAATAAAAAGACAGAATAAAACGCACGGTGTTGGGTCGTTTGTTCATAAACGCGGGG
TTCGGTCCCAGGGCTGGCACTCTGTCGATACCCCACCGAGACCCCATTGGGGCCAATACGCCCGCGTTTC
TTCCTTTTCCCCACCCCACCCCCCAAGTTCGGGTGAAGGCCCAGGGCTCGCAGCCAACGTCGGGGCGGCA
GGCCCTGCCATAGCCTCAGGTTACTCATATATACTTTAGATTGATTTAAAACTTCATTTTTAATTTAAAA
GGATCTAGGTGAAGATCCTTTTTGATAATCTCATGACCAAAATCCCTTAACGTGAGTTTTCGTTCCACTG
AGCGTCAGACCCCGTAGAAAAGATCAAAGGATCTTCTTGAGATCCTTTTTTTCTGCGCGTAATCTGCTGC
TTGCAAACAAAAAAACCACCGCTACCAGCGGTGGTTTGTTTGCCGGATCAAGAGCTACCAACTCTTTTTC
CGAAGGTAACTGGCTTCAGCAGAGCGCAGATACCAAATACTGTTCTTCTAGTGTAGCCGTAGTTAGGCCA
CCACTTCAAGAACTCTGTAGCACCGCCTACATACCTCGCTCTGCTAATCCTGTTACCAGTGGCTGCTGCC
AGTGGCGATAAGTCGTGTCTTACCGGGTTGGACTCAAGACGATAGTTACCGGATAAGGCGCAGCGGTCGG
GCTGAACGGGGGGTTCGTGCACACAGCCCAGCTTGGAGCGAACGACCTACACCGAACTGAGATACCTACA
GCGTGAGCTATGAGAAAGCGCCACGCTTCCCGAAGGGAGAAAGGCGGACAGGTATCCGGTAAGCGGCAGG
GTCGGAACAGGAGAGCGCACGAGGGAGCTTCCAGGGGGAAACGCCTGGTATCTTTATAGTCCTGTCGGGT
TTCGCCACCTCTGACTTGAGCGTCGATTTTTGTGATGCTCGTCAGGGGGGCGGAGCCTATGGAAAAACGC
CAGCAACGCGGCCTTTTTACGGTTCCTGGCCTTTTGCTGGCCTTTTGCTCACATGTTCTTTCCTGCGTTA
TCCCCTGATTCTGTGGATAACCGTATTACCGCCATGCAT
